>Addgene plasmid #68918 | pAT781 | depositor full sequence | sequence record 121343 | pAT781 sequence 5782 bps
ATCCATCAAAATTCGTTTTCTCTATGTTGGATTCCTTGTTGCTCATATTGTGATGATAATTTCTACAAAT
ATAGTCATTGGTAACTATCTATGAAACTGTTTGATACTTTTATAGTTGATTAAACTTGTTCATGGCATTT
GCCTTAATATCATCCGCTATGTCAATGTAGGGTTTCATAGCTTTGTAGTCGCTGTGTCCCGTCCATTTCA
TGACCACCTGTGCCGGGATTCCGAGAGCCAGCGCATTGCAGATGAATGTCCTTCTTCCTGCATGGGTACT
GAGCAAAGCGTATTTGGGTGTGACTTCATCAATACGTTCATTTCCCTTGTAGTAGGTTTCCCGTACAGGC
TCGTTGATTTCTGCCAGTTCGCCCAGCTCTTTCAGGTAATCGTTCATCTTCTGGTTGCTGATGACGGGCA
GAGCCATGTAATTCTCGAAATGGATGTCCTTGTATTTGTCCAGTATGGCTTTGCTGTATTTGTTCAGTTC
AATCGTCAGGCTGTCGGCAGTCTTGACTGTGGTTATTTCGATGTGGTCGGACTTCACATCGCTTCTTTTC
AGATTGCGAACATCCGAATACCGCAAACTCGTAAAGCAGCAGAACAGGAAAACATCACGCACACGTTCCA
GGTATTGCTTATCCTTGGGTATCTGGTAGTCTTTCAGCTTGTTCAGTTCATCCCAAGTCAGGAAGATTAC
TTTTTTCGAGGTGGTTTTCAGTTTCGGTTTGAACGTATCGTATGCAATGTTCTGATGATGTCCTTTCTTG
AAGCTCCAGCGCAGGAACCATTTGAGGAATCCCATTTGCTTGCCGATGGTGCTGTTTCTCATATCCTTGG
TGTCACGCAGGAAGTTGACGTATTCGTTCAATCCAAACTCGTTGAAATAGTTGAACGTTGCATCCTCCTT
GAACTCTTTGAGGTGGTTCCTCACTGCTGCAAATTTTTCATAGGTGGATGCCGTCCAGTTATTCTGGTTA
CCGCACTCTTTTACAAACTCATCGAACACCTCCCAAAAGCTGACAGGGGCTTCTTCCGGCTGTTCTTCGC
TGGTGTCTTTCATTCTCATGTTGAAAGCTTCCTTCAACTGTTGGGTCGTTGGCATGACCTCCTGCACCTC
AAATTCCTTGAAAATATTCTGGATTTCGGCATAGTATTTCAGCAAGTCCGTATTGATTTCGGCTGCACTT
TGCTTTAGCTTGTTGGTACATCCGCTCTTTACCCGCTGCTTATCTGCATCCCATTTGGCTACGTCAATCC
GGTAGCCCGTTGTAAACTCGATGCGTTGGCTGGCAAAGATGACACGCATACGGATGGGTACGTTCTCTAC
GATTGGCACACCGTTCTTTTTCCGGCTCTCCAATGCAAAAATGATGTTGCGCTTGATATTCATAATTGGG
TGCGTTTGAAATTCTACACCCAAATATACACCCAATTATTGAGATAGCAAAAGACATTTAGAAACATTTA
CTTTTACTCTATATTGTAATTTACACTTGATTATCAGTCGTTTGCAGTCTTATGATATTCTGTGAAAGTA
TAAGTTCGAGAGCCTGTCTCTCCGCAAAAAACGCTGAAAATCAGCAGATTGCAAAACAAACACCCTGTTT
TACACCCAAGAATGTAAAGTCGGCTGTTTTTGTTTTATTTAAGATAATACAACCACTACATAATAAAAGA
GTAGCGATATTAAAAGAATCCGATGAGAAAAGACTAATATTTATCTATCCATTCAGTTTGATTTTTCAGG
ACTTTACATCGTCCTGAAAGTATTTGTTGGTACCGGTACCGAGGACGCGTAAACATTTACAGTTGCATGT
GGCCTATTGTTTTTAGCCGTTAAATATTTTATAACTATTAAATAGCGATACAAATTGTTCGAAACTAATA
TTGTTTATATCATATATTCTCGCATGTTTTAAAGCTTTATTAAATTGATTTTTTGTAAACAGTTTTTCGT
ACTCTTTGTTAACCCATTTCATTACAAAAGTTTCATATTTTTTTCTCTCTTTAAATGCCATTTTTGCTGG
CTTTCTTTTTAATACAATTAATGTGCTATCCACTTTAGGTTTTGGATGGAAATAATACCTAGGAATTTTT
GCTAATATAGAAATATCTACCTCTGCCATTAACAGCAATGCTAGTGATCTGTTTGTATCTAATAACATTT
TAGCAAAACCATATTCCACTATTAAATAACTTATTGTGGCTGAACTTTCAAAAACAATTTTTCGAATTAT
ATTTGTGCTTATGTTGTAAGGTATGCTGCCAAATATTTTATATGGATTGTGGCTAGGAAATGTAAATTTC
AGTATATCATCATTTACTATTTGATAGTTAGGATAATTTAAGAGCTTATTACGAGTTACCTCACATAATT
TAGAATCAATTTCTATCGCCGTTACAAAATTACATCTCTTTACCAATCCAGCAGTAAAATGACCTTTCCC
TGCACCTATTTCAAAGATGTTATCTTTTTCATCTAAACTTATGCAATTCATTATTTTTTCTATGTGATAT
TTTGAAGTAATAAAATTTTGACTATCTTTTATATTTACTTTGTTCATTATAACCTCTCCTTAATTTATTG
CATCTCTTTTCGAATATTTATGTTTTTTGAGAAAAGAACGTACTCATGGTTCATCCCGATATGCGTATCG
GTCTGTATATCAGCAACTTTCTATGTGTTTCAACTACAATAGTCATCTATTCTCATCTTTCTGAGTCCAC
CCCCTGCAAAGCCCCTCTTTACGACATAAAAATTCGGTCGGAAAAGGTATGCAAAAGATGTTTCTCTCTT
TAAGAGAAACTCTTCGGGATGCAAAAATATGAAAATAACTCCAATTCACCAAATTATATAGCGACTTTTT
TACAAAATGCTAAAATTTGTTGATTTCCGTCAAGCAATTGTTGAGCAAAAATGTCTTTTACGATAAAATG
ATACCTCAATATCAACTGTTTAGCAAAACGATATTTCTCTTAAAGAGAGAAACACCTTTTTGTTCACCAA
TCCCCGACTTTTAATCCCGCGGCCATGATTGAAAAAGGAAGAGTATGAGTATTCAACATTTCCGTGTCGC
CCTTATTCCCTTTTTTGCGGCATTTTGCCTTCCTGTTTTTGCTCACCCAGAAACGCTGGTGAAAGTAAAA
GATGCTGAAGATCAGTTGGGTGCACGAGTGGGTTACATCGAACTGGATCTCAACAGCGGTAAGATCCTTG
AGAGTTTTCGCCCCGAAGAACGTTTTCCAATGATGAGCACTTTTAAAGTTCTGCTATGTGGCGCGGTATT
ATCCCGTATTGACGCCGGGCAAGAGCAACTCGGTCGCCGCATACACTATTCTCAGAATGACTTGGTTGAG
TACTCACCAGTCACAGAAAAGCATCTTACGGATGGCATGACAGTAAGAGAATTATGCAGTGCTGCCATAA
CCATGAGTGATAACACTGCGGCCAACTTACTTCTGACAACGATCGGAGGACCGAAGGAGCTAACCGCTTT
TTTGCACAACATGGGGGATCATGTAACTCGCCTTGATCGTTGGGAACCGGAGCTGAATGAAGCCATACCA
AACGACGAGCGTGACACCACGATGCCTGTAGCAATGGCAACAACGTTGCGCAAACTATTAACTGGCGAAC
TACTTACTCTAGCTTCCCGGCAACAATTAATAGACTGGATGGAGGCGGATAAAGTTGCAGGACCACTTCT
GCGCTCGGCCCTTCCGGCTGGCTGGTTTATTGCTGATAAATCTGGAGCCGGTGAGCGTGGGTCTCGCGGT
ATCATTGCAGCACTGGGGCCAGATGGTAAGCCCTCCCGTATCGTAGTTATCTACACGACGGGGAGTCAGG
CAACTATGGATGAACGAAATAGACAGATCGCTGAGATAGGTGCCTCACTGATTAAGCATTGGTAACTGTC
AGACCAAGTTTACTCATAACGCGTCAATTCGAGGGGGATCAATTCCGTGATAGGTGGGCTGCCCTTCCTG
GTTGGCTTGGTTTCATCAGCCATCCGCTTGCCCTCATCTGTTACGCCGGCGGTAGCCGGCCAGCCTCGCA
GAGCAGGATTCCCGTTGAGCACCGCCAGGTGCGAATAAGGGACAGTGAAGAAGGAACACCCGCTCGCGGG
TGGGCCTACTTCACCTATCCTGCCCGGCTGACGCCGTTGGATACACCAAGGAAAGTCTACACGAACCCTT
TGGCAAAATCCTGTATATCGTGCGAAAAAGGATGGATATACCGAAAAAATCGCTATAATGACCCCGAAGC
AGGGTTATGCAGCGGAAAACGGAATTGATCCGGCCACGATGCGTCCGGCGTAGAGGATCTGAAGATCAGC
AGTTCAACCTGTTGATAGTACGTACTAAGCTCTCATGTTTCACGTACTAAGCTCTCATGTTTAACGTACT
AAGCTCTCATGTTTAACGAACTAAACCCTCATGGCTAACGTACTAAGCTCTCATGGCTAACGTACTAAGC
TCTCATGTTTCACGTACTAAGCTCTCATGTTTGAACAATAAAATTAATATAAATCAGCAACTTAAATAGC
CTCTAAGGTTTTAAGTTTTATAAGAAAAAAAAGAATATATAAGGCTTTTAAAGCTTTTAAGGTTTAACGG
TTGTGGACAACAAGCCAGGGATGTAACGCACTGAGAAGCCCTTAGAGCCTCTCAAAGCAATTTTGAGTGA
CACAGGAACACTTAACGGCTGACATGGGAATTCCCCTCCACCGCGGTGGCGGCCGCTGATCTGGAAGAAG
CAATGAAAGCTGCTGTTAAGTCTCCGAATCAGGTATTGTTCCTGACAGGTGTATTCCCATCCGGTAAACG
CGGATACTTTGCAGTTGATCTGACTCAGGAATAAATTATAAATTAAGGTAAGAAGATTGTAGGATAAGCT
AATGAAATAGAAAAAGGATGCCGTCACACAACTTGTCGGCATTCTTTTTTGTTTTATTAGTTGAAAATAT
AGTGAAAAAGTTGCCTAAATATGTATGTTAACAAATTCTTTGCAACAGCATAGCTCAGCACAGGCACTCC
GAAATAAAGACATATAAAAGAAAAGACACCATGGTTTTTACTCTGGAAGATTTTGTTGGCGATTGGCGTC
AGACCGCGGGTTATAATTTGGATCAAGTCCTGGAACAGGGTGGCGTAAGCTCTCTGTTCCAGAACCTGGG
TGTGAGCGTGACGCCGATTCAGCGCATCGTTCTGTCCGGCGAGAACGGTCTGAAAATTGATATTCATGTG
ATCATCCCGTACGAAGGCCTGAGCGGTGACCAAATGGGTCAAATCGAGAAAATCTTTAAAGTCGTCTACC
CAGTTGACGATCACCACTTCAAGGTTATCTTGCATTACGGTACGCTGGTGATTGATGGTGTGACCCCGAA
TATGATTGACTATTTCGGCCGTCCGTATGAAGGCATTGCCGTTTTTGACGGTAAAAAGATCACCGTCACC
GGTACCCTGTGGAATGGCAATAAGATTATTGACGAGCGTCTGATTAACCCGGACGGCAGCCTGCTGTTCC
GCGTGACCATCAACGGTGTCACGGGTTGGCGTCTGTGCGAGCGCATCCTGGCATAATGAACTGCACTTGC
TTTGATAATTAATGATAAACAATCTAAAAGCACTCTAATCGTTATCGGAGTGCTTTTAGATTACTAATCA
AATTGCTTCTACTAATTGCCTATCTTCCAGTGATGGAACAGCATTTGTGCATTGGCTGCAACAATCAGCC
TTACTTGTGCCTGTTCTATTTCCGAACCGACCGCTTGTATGA
Features (pLannotate 1.2.2; 8 found; start..end, strand, type, name):
   1839..2567    -  CDS            ermC': ERM_BACIU - Experimental evidence at protein level: Swiss-Prot protein existence level 1. This protein produces a dimethylation of the adenine residue at position 2085 in 23S rRNA, resulting in reduced affinity between ribosomes and macrolide-lincosamide-streptogramin B antibiotics. From Bacillus subtilis.
   3038..3054    +  promoter       AmpR promoter (fragment): bla
   3055..3915    +  CDS            AmpR: β-lactamase; bla; confers resistance to ampicillin, carbenicillin, and related antibiotics
   3968..4013    -  CDS            traJ (fragment): oriT-recognizing protein; traJ
   4046..4155    -  oriT           oriT: incP origin of transfer
   4326..4714    +  rep_origin     R6K γ ori: γ replication origin from E. coli plasmid R6K; requires the R6K initiator protein pi for replication
   4726..4747    +  misc_feature   MCS (fragment): pBluescript multiple cloning site
   5059..5583    +  CDS            LUCI_OPLGR (fragment): Experimental evidence at protein level: Swiss-Prot protein existence level 1. Catalytic subunit of oplophorus-luciferin 2-monooxygenase. Oxidoreductase that converts coelenterazine (the oplophorus luciferin) to coelenteramide under emission of blue light with a maximum at 454 nm. Is also active with bisdeoxycoelenterazine. From Oplophorus gracilirostris (Luminous shrimp).
