[The description below was written by a language model from this plasmid's Addgene catalogue record and pLannotate feature annotations shown in this document.]
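Description:
pAT781 is a 5,782 bp bacterial expression plasmid built on the pNBU2 backbone, designed as a shuttle construct that is maintained in E. coli and transferred into Bacteroides, with the associated work focusing on the human gut commensal Bacteroides thetaiotaomicron. In E. coli it replicates from the R6K γ origin, which depends on the pi initiator protein supplied in trans. This explains the use of a pir-expressing host strain and the low copy number. Selection in E. coli is by ampicillin through the β-lactamase gene. An IncP origin of transfer, with an adjacent traJ fragment, allows the plasmid to be mobilised by conjugation from a suitable donor. An erm-family rRNA methyltransferase gene (annotated by similarity to ermC') provides the erythromycin resistance recorded as the selectable marker in Bacteroides. pNBU2-type vectors are generally used as integrating vectors in Bacteroides, since the R6K origin would not be expected to function there. However, no integrase or attachment site is annotated in the generated feature table, which leaves a large part of the sequence uncharacterised.

The payload is a 516 bp NanoLuc coding sequence, detected in the table as a match to the catalytic subunit of the Oplophorus gracilirostris luciferase from which NanoLuc was engineered. It lies downstream of a multiple cloning site remnant. According to the catalogue entry, NanoLuc is expressed constitutively from the PAM2 promoter with the GH023 ribosome binding site, though neither element is picked up by the automated annotation. The construct serves as a luminescent reporter of one defined promoter and RBS combination, consistent with characterising gene expression parts for engineering Bacteroides.
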