Addgene plasmid #68918: pAT781
Purpose: NanoLuc expressed constiutively from PAM2 and GH023 RBS, pNBU2 backbone, AmpR
Depositing lab: Timothy Lu & Christopher Voigt. Depositing organization: Massachusetts Institute of Technology. Publication: Programming a Human Commensal Bacterium, Bacteroides thetaiotaomicron, to Sense and Respond to Stimuli in the Murine Gut Microbiota. Mimee M, Tucker AC, Voigt CA, Lu TK. Cell Syst. 2015 Jul 29;1(1):62-71. doi: 10.1016/j.cels.2015.06.001. PubMed 26918244.
Backbone
  Vector backbone: pNBU2
  Total vector size (bp): 5782
  Vector type: Bacterial Expression
  Selectable markers: Erythromycin in Bacteroides
Growth in bacteria
  Bacterial resistance: Ampicillin, 100 μg/mL
  Growth temperature: 37°C
  Growth strain: Pir1
  Copy number: Low Copy
Gene/Insert
  Gene/Insert name: NanoLuc
  Insert size (bp): 516
Terms and licenses: Academic/Nonprofit Terms; Industry Terms: Not Available to Industry
How to cite: pAT781 was a gift from Timothy Lu & Christopher Voigt (Addgene plasmid # 68918 ; http://n2t.net/addgene:68918 ; RRID:Addgene_68918)
