>Addgene plasmid #68918 | pAT781 | addgene partial sequence | sequence record 126463 | pGP704-R 5'-aacaagccagggatgtaacg-3'
TTTGAGTGACACAGGAACACTTAACGGCTGACATGGGAATTCCCCTCCACCGCGGTGGCGGCCGCTGATC
TGGAAGAAGCAATGAAAGCTGCTGTTAAGTCTCCGAATCAGGTATTGTTCCTGACAGGTGTATTCCCATC
CGGTAAACGCGGATACTTTGCAGTTGATCTGACTCAGGAATAAATTATAAATTAAGGTAAGAAGATTGTA
GGATAAGCTAATGAAATAGAAAAAGGATGCCGTCACACAACTTGTCGGCATTCTTTTTTGTTTTATTAGT
TGAAAATATAGTGAAAAAGTTGCCTAAATATGTATGTTAACAAATTCTTTGCAACAGCATAGCTCAGCAC
AGGCACTCCGAAATAAAGACATATAAAAGAAAAGACACCATGGTTTTTACTCTGGAAGATTTTGTTGGCG
ATTGGCGTCAGACCGCGGGTTATAATTTGGATCAAGTCCTGGAACAGGGTGGCGTAAGCTCTCTGTTCCA
GAACCTGGGTGTGAGCGTGACGCCGATTCAGCGCATCGTTCTGTCCGGCGAGAACGGTCTGAAAATTGAT
ATTCATGTGATCATCCCGTACGAAGGCCTGAGCGGTGACCAAATGGGTCAAATCGAGAAAATCTTTAAAG
TCGTCTACCCAGTTGACGATCACCACTTCAAGGTTATCTTGCATTACGGTACGCTGGTGATTGATGGTGT
GACCCCGAATATGATTGACTATTTCGGCCGTCCGTATGAAGGCATTGCCGTTTTTGACGGTAAAAAGATC
ACCGTCACCGGTACCCTGTGGAATGGCAATAAGATTATTGACGAGCGTCTGATTAACCCGGACGGCAGCC
TGCTGTTCCGCGTGACCATCAACGGTGTCACG
