>Addgene plasmid #68918 | pAT781 | addgene partial sequence | sequence record 126466 | hhvEBNA1-R 5'-TGGAATAGCAAGGGCAGTTC-3'
TCGTCAATAATCTTATTGCCATTCCACAGGGTACCGGTGACGGTGATCTTTTTACCGTCAAAAACGGCAA
TGCCTTCATACGGACGGCCGAAATAGTCAATCATATTCGGGGTCACACCATCAATCACCAGCGTACCGTA
ATGCAAGATAACCTTGAAGTGGTGATCGTCAACTGGGTAGACGACTTTAAAGATTTTCTCGATTTGACCC
ATTTGGTCACCGCTCAGGCCTTCGTACGGGATGATCACATGAATATCAATTTTCAGACCGTTCTCGCCGG
ACAGAACGATGCGCTGAATCGGCGTCACGCTCACACCCAGGTTCTGGAACAGAGAGCTTACGCCACCCTG
TTCCAGGACTTGATCCAAATTATAACCCGCGGTCTGACGCCAATCGCCAACAAAATCTTCCAGAGTAAAA
ACCATGGTGTCTTTTCTTTTATATGTCTTTATTTCGGAGTGCCTGTGCTGAGCTATGCTGTTGCAAAGAA
TTTGTTAACATACATATTTAGGCAACTTTTTCACTATATTTTCAACTAATAAAACAAAAAAGAATGCCGA
CAAGTTGTGTGACGGCATCCTTTTTCTATTTCATTAGCTTATCCTACAATCTTCTTACCTTAATT
